Addgene plasmid #66442: MRGPRX4-Tango
Purpose: Expression of G protein-coupled receptors for PRESTO-Tango: parallel receptorome expression and screening via transcriptional output, with transcriptional activation following arrestin translocation
Depositing lab: Bryan Roth. Publication: PRESTO-Tango as an open-source resource for interrogation of the druggable human GPCRome. Kroeze WK, Sassano MF, Huang XP, Lansu K, McCorvy JD, Giguere PM, Sciaky N, Roth BL. Nat Struct Mol Biol. 2015 May;22(5):362-9. doi: 10.1038/nsmb.3014. Epub 2015 Apr 20. PubMed 25895059.
Backbone
  Vector backbone: empty Tango
  Backbone size w/o insert (bp): 6632
  Vector type: Mammalian Expression
  Selectable markers: Neomycin (select with G418)
Growth in bacteria
  Bacterial resistance: Ampicillin, 100 μg/mL
  Growth temperature: 37°C
  Growth strain: DH5alpha
  Copy number: High Copy
Gene/Insert
  Gene/Insert name: MRGPRX4
  Species: H. sapiens (human)
  Insert size (bp): 966
  Entrez Gene: MRGPRX4 (a.k.a. GPCR, MRGX4, SNSR6)
  Promoter: CMV
  Tag / fusion protein: FLAG (N terminal on backbone)
  Cloning method: Restriction Enzyme; 5′ cloning site NotI (not destroyed); 3′ cloning site XhoI (unknown if destroyed)
  Sequencing primers: 5′ CMV-F; 3′ Tet-R
Terms and licenses: Academic/Nonprofit Terms; Industry Terms: Not Available to Industry
Depositor comments: Please note: Most of the PRESTO-Tango vectors do not contain the XhoI cut site downstream of the tTA sequence and instead carry an XbaI site. If you need to perform an XhoI digest we recommend sequencing with a forward primer at the C-terminus of tTA to determine which of the two sites is present. Suggested primer: 5-gagctccacttagacggcgagg-3. Original backbone was pcDNA3.1(+). These plasmids were generated as part of the Illuminating the Druggable Genome (IDG) program sponsored by the NIH Common Fund. The goal of this program is to identify, gather, and distribute information and resources for proteins that currently are not well-studied yet belong to commonly drug-targeted protein families: protein kinases, non-olfactory G-protein coupled receptors (GPCRs), and ion channels. The IDG program is designed to develop fundamental research tools for understudied proteins, elucidate their function, and disseminate the IDG-related resources and data to the greater scientific community.
How to cite: MRGPRX4-Tango was a gift from Bryan Roth (Addgene plasmid # 66442 ; http://n2t.net/addgene:66442 ; RRID:Addgene_66442)
