[The description below was written by a language model from this plasmid's Addgene catalogue record.]
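Description:
MRGPRX4-Tango is a mammalian expression plasmid built on the "empty Tango" backbone, which the depositor notes was derived from pcDNA3.1(+). It is maintained as a high-copy plasmid in E. coli under ampicillin selection, and it carries a neomycin resistance marker that allows G418 selection in mammalian cells. The insert is the human MRGPRX4 coding sequence (about 1 kb), a Mas-related G protein-coupled receptor also known as MRGX4 or SNSR6. It is expressed from the CMV promoter and cloned by restriction digestion with NotI at the 5′ end. The backbone supplies an N-terminal FLAG tag, which can be used to detect the receptor.

The construct belongs to the PRESTO-Tango collection, designed for parallel screening of the GPCR-ome through a transcriptional readout that follows arrestin translocation. The depositor comments indicate that a tTA transcriptional activator sequence lies downstream of the receptor. This fits the general Tango design, in which agonist-driven arrestin recruitment leads to release of a receptor-tethered tTA, which then activates a reporter gene supplied separately. The record does not give a feature table, so other elements of the fusion, such as linker, protease cleavage site or any added receptor tail, are not stated. The depositor also cautions that most vectors in this series carry an XbaI rather than an XhoI site downstream of tTA, so the identity of the 3′ site should be confirmed by sequencing. The plasmid was produced under the Illuminating the Druggable Genome programme to provide tools for understudied receptors, and it is typically used for ligand screening and profiling of MRGPRX4 activation.
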