>Addgene plasmid #66442 | MRGPRX4-Tango | depositor partial sequence | sequence record 113497 | empty Tango
GACGGATCGGGAGATCTCCCGATCCCCTATGGTGCACTCTCAGTACAATCTGCTCTGATGCCGCATAGTT
AAGCCAGTATCTGCTCCCTGCTTGTGTGTTGGAGGTCGCTGAGTAGTGCGCGAGCAAAATTTAAGCTACA
ACAAGGCAAGGCTTGACCGACAATTGCATGAAGAATCTGCTTAGGGTTAGGCGTTTTGCGCTGCTTCGCG
ATGTACGGGCCAGATATACGCGTTGACATTGATTATTGACTAGTTATTAATAGTAATCAATTACGGGGTC
ATTAGTTCATAGCCCATATATGGAGTTCCGCGTTACATAACTTACGGTAAATGGCCCGCCTGGCTGACCG
CCCAACGACCCCCGCCCATTGACGTCAATAATGACGTATGTTCCCATAGTAACGCCAATAGGGACTTTCC
ATTGACGTCAATGGGTGGAGTATTTACGGTAAACTGCCCACTTGGCAGTACATCAAGTGTATCATATGCC
AAGTACGCCCCCTATTGACGTCAATGACGGTAAATGGCCCGCCTGGCATTATGCCCAGTACATGACCTTA
TGGGACTTTCCTACTTGGCAGTACATCTACGTATTAGTCATCGCTATTACCATGGTGATGCGGTTTTGGC
AGTACATCAATGGGCGTGGATAGCGGTTTGACTCACGGGGATTTCCAAGTCTCCACCCCATTGACGTCAA
TGGGAGTTTGTTTTGGCACCAAAATCAACGGGACTTTCCAAAATGTCGTAACAACTCCGCCCCATTGACG
CAAATGGGCGGTAGGCGTGTACGGTGGGAGGTCTATATAAGCAGAGCTCTCTGGCTAACTAGAGAACCCA
CTGCTTACTGGCTTATCGAAATTAATACGACTCACTATAGGGAGACCCAAGCTGGCTAGCGTTTAAACTT
AAGCTTGGTACCGAGCTCGGATCCACTAGTCCAGTGTGGTGGAATTCTGCAGATATCCAGCACAGTGGCG
GCCGCGCCACCATGAAGACGATCATCGCCCTGAGCTACATCTTCTGCCTGGTATTCGCCGACTACAAGGA
CGATGATGACGCCAGCATCGATACCGGTGGACGCACCCCACCCAGCCTGGGTCCCCAAGATGAGTCCTGC
ACCACCGCCAGCTCCTCCCTGGCCAAGGACACTTCATCGACCGGTGAGAACCTGTACTTCCAGCTAAGAT
TAGATAAAAGTAAAGTGATTAACAGCGCATTAGAGCTGCTTAATGAGGTCGGAATCGAAGGTTTAACAAC
CCGTAAACTCGCCCAGAAGCTAGGTGTAGAGCAGCCTACATTGTATTGGCATGTAAAAAATAAGCGGGCT
TTGCTCGACGCCTTAGCCATTGAGATGTTAGATAGGCACCATACTCACTTTTGCCCTTTAGAAGGGGAAA
GCTGGCAAGATTTTTTACGTAATAACGCTAAAAGTTTTAGATGTGCTTTACTAAGTCATCGCGATGGAGC
AAAAGTACATTTAGGTACACGGCCTACAGAAAAACAGTATGAAACTCTCGAAAATCAATTAGCCTTTTTA
TGCCAACAAGGTTTTTCACTAGAGAATGCATTATATGCACTCAGCGCTGTGGGGCATTTTACTTTAGGTT
GCGTATTGGAAGATCAAGAGCATCAAGTCGCTAAAGAAGAAAGGGAAACACCTACTACTGATAGTATGCC
GCCATTATTACGACAAGCTATCGAATTATTTGATCACCAAGGTGCAGAGCCAGCCTTCTTATTCGGCCTT
GAATTGATCATATGCGGATTAGAAAAACAACTTAAATGTGAAAGTGGGTCCGCGTACAGCCGCGCGCGTA
CGAAAAACAATTACGGGTCTACCATCGAGGGCCTGCTCGATCTCCCGGACGACGACGCCCCCGAAGAGGC
GGGGCTGGCGGCTCCGCGCCTGTCCTTTCTCCCCGCGGGACACACGCGCAGACTGTCGACGGCCCCCCCG
ACCGATGTCAGCCTGGGGGACGAGCTCCACTTAGACGGCGAGGACGTGGCGATGGCGCATGCCGACGCGC
TAGACGATTTCGATCTGGACATGTTGGGGGACGGGGATTCCCCGGGTCCGGGATTTACCCCCCACGACTC
CGCCCCCTACGGCGCTCTGGATATGGCCGACTTCGAGTTTGAGCAGATGTTTACCGATGCCCTTGGAATT
GACGAGTACGGTGGGTAGCTCGAGTCTAGAGGGCCCGTTTAAACCCGCTGATCAGCCTCGACTGTGCCTT
CTAGTTGCCAGCCATCTGTTGTTTGCCCCTCCCCCGTGCCTTCCTTGACCCTGGAAGGTGCCACTCCCAC
TGTCCTTTCCTAATAAAATGAGGAAATTGCATCGCATTGTCTGAGTAGGTGTCATTCTATTCTGGGGGGT
GGGGTGGGGCAGGACAGCAAGGGGGAGGATTGGGAAGACAATAGCAGGCATGCTGGGGATGCGGTGGGCT
CTATGGCTTCTGAGGCGGAAAGAACCAGCTGGGGCTCTAGGGGGTATCCCC
[124 nt withheld, positions 2502-2625]
C
[91 nt withheld, positions 2627-2717]
A
[49 nt withheld, positions 2719-2767]
CCTTTGACGTTGGAGTCCACGTTCTTT
[37 nt withheld, positions 2795-2831]
ACCCTATCTCGGTCTATTCTTTTGATTTATAAGGGATTTTGCCGATTTCGGCCTATTGGTTAAAAAATGA
GCTGATTTAACAAAAATTTAACGCGAATTAATTCTGTGGAATGTGTGTCAGTTAGGGTGTGGAAAGTCCC
CAGGCTCCCCAGCAGGCAGAAGTATGCAAAGCATGCATCTCAATTAGTCAGCAACCAGGTGTGGAAAGTC
CCCAGGCTCCCCAGCAGGCAGAAGTATGCAAAGCATGCATCTCAATTAGTCAGCAACCATAGTCCCGCCC
CTAACTCCGCCCATCCCGCCCCTAACTCCGCCCAGTTCCGCCCATTCTCCGCCCCATGGCTGACTAATTT
TTTTTATTTATGCAGAGGCCGAGGCCGCCTCTGCCTCTGAGCTATTCCAGAAGTAGTGAGGAGGCTTTTT
TGGAGGCCTAGGCTTTTGCAAAAAGCTCCCGGGAGCTTGTATATCCATTTTCGGATCTGATCAAGAGACA
GGATGAGGATCGTTTCGCATGATTGAACAAGATGGATTGCACGCAGGTTCTCCGGCCGCTTGGGTGGAGA
GGCTATTCGGCTATGACTGGGCACAACAGACAATCGGCTGCTCTGATGCCGCCGTGTTCCGGCTGTCAGC
GCAGGGGCGCCCGGTTCTTTTTGTCAAGACCGACCTGTCCGGTGCCCTGAATGAACTGCAGGACGAGGCA
GCGCGGCTATCGTGGCTGGCCACGACGGGCGTTCCTTGCGCAGCTGTGCTCGACGTTGTCACTGAAGCGG
GAAGGGACTGGCTGCTATTGGGCGAAGTGCCGGGGCAGGATCTCCTGTCATCTCACCTTGCTCCTGCCGA
GAAAGTATCCATCATGGCTGATGCAATGCGGCGGCTGCATACGCTTGATCCGGCTACCTGCCCATTCGAC
CACCAAGCGAAACATCGCATCGAGCGAGCACGTACTCGGATGGAAGCCGGTCTTGTCGATCAGGATGATC
TGGACGAAGAGCATCAGGGGCTCGCGCCAGCCGAACTGTTCGCCAGGCTCAAGGCGCGCATGCCCGACGG
CGAGGATCTCGTCGTGACCCATGGCGATGCCTGCTTGCCGAATATCATGGTGGAAAATGGCCGCTTTTCT
GGATTCATCGACTGTGGCCGGCTGGGTGTGGCGGACCGCTATCAGGACATAGCGTTGGCTACCCGTGATA
TTGCTGAAGAGCTTGGCGGCGAATGGGCTGACCGCTTCCTCGTGCTTTACGGTATCGCCGCTCCCGATTC
GCAGCGCATCGCCTTCTATCGCCTTCTTGACGAGTTCTTCTGAGCGGGACTCTGGGGTTCGAAATGACCG
ACCAAGCGACGCCCAACCTGCCATCACGAGATTTCGATTCCACCGCCGCCTTCTATGAAAGGTTGGGCTT
CGGAATCGTTTTCCGGGACGCCGGCTGGATGATCCTCCAGCGCGGGGATCTCATGCTGGAGTTCTTCGCC
CACCCCAACTTGTTTATTGCAGCTTATAATGGTTACAAATAAAGCAATAGCATCACAAATTTCACAAATA
AAGCATTTTTTTCACTGCATTCTAGTTGTGGTTTGTCCAAACTCATCAATGTATCTTATCATGTCTGTAT
ACCGTCGACCTCTAGCTAGAGCTTGGCGTAATCATGGTCATAGCTGTTTCCTGTGTGAAATTGTTATCCG
CTCACAATTCCACACAACATACGAGCCGGAAGCATAAAGTGTAAAGCCTGGGGTGCCTAATGAGTGAGCT
AACTCACATTAATTGCGTTGCGCTCACTGCCCGCTTTCCAGTCGGGAAACCTGTCGTGCCAGCTGCATTA
ATGAATCGGCCAACGCGCGGGGAGAGGCGGTTTGCGTATTGGGCGCTCTTCCGCTTCCTCGCTCACTGAC
TCGCTGCGCTCGGTCGTTCGGCTGCGGCGAGCGGTATCAGCTCACTCAAAGGCGGTAATACGGTTATCCA
CAGAATCAGGGGATAACGCAGGAAAGAACATGTGAGCAAAAGGCCAGCAAAAGGCCAGGAACCGTAAAAA
GGCCGCGTTGCTGGCGTTTTTCCATAGGCTCCGCCCCCCTGACGAGCATCACAAAAATCGACGCTCAAGT
CAGAGGTGGCGAAACCCGACAGGACTATAAAGATACCAGGCGTTTCCCCCTGGAAGCTCCCTCGTGCGCT
CTCCTGTTCCGACCCTGCCGCTTACCGGATACCTGTCCGCCTTTCTCCCTTCGGGAAGCGTGGCGCTTTC
TCATAGCTCACGCTGTAGGTATCTCAGTTCGGTGTAGGTCGTTCGCTCCAAGCTGGGCTGTGTGCACGAA
CCCCCCGTTCAGCCCGACCGCTGCGCCTTATCCGGTAACTATCGTCTTGAGTCCAACCCGGTAAGACACG
ACTTATCGCCACTGGCAGCAGCCACTGGTAACAGGATTAGCAGAGCGAGGTATGTAGGCGGTGCTACAGA
GTTCTTGAAGTGGTGGCCTAACTACGGCTACACTAGAAGAACAGTATTTGGTATCTGCGCTCTGCTGAAG
CCAGTTACCTTCGGAAAAAGAGTTGGTAGCTCTTGATCCGGCAAACAAACCACCGCTGGTAGCGGTTTTT
TTGTTTGCAAGCAGCAGATTACGCGCAGAAAAAAAGGATCTCAAGAAGATCCTTTGATCTTTTCTACGGG
GTCTGACGCTCAGTGGAACGAAAACTCACGTTAAGGGATTTTGGTCATGAGATTATCAAAAAGGATCTTC
ACCTAGATCCTTTTAAATTAAAAATGAAGTTTTAAATCAATCTAAAGTATATATGAGTAAACTTGGTCTG
ACAGTTACCAATGCTTAATCAGTGAGGCACCTATCTCAGCGATCTGTCTATTTCGTTCATCCATAGTTGC
CTGACTCCCCGTCGTGTAGATAACTACGATACGGGAGGGCTTACCATCTGGCCCCAGTGCTGCAATGATA
CCGCGAGACCCACGCTCACCGGCTCCAGATTTATCAGCAATAAACCAGCCAGCCGGAAGGGCCGAGCGCA
GAAGTGGTCCTGCAACTTTATCCGCCTCCATCCAGTCTATTAATTGTTGCCGGGAAGCTAGAGTAAGTAG
TTCGCCAGTTAATAGTTTGCGCAACGTTGTTGCCATTGCTACAGGCATCGTGGTGTCACGCTCGTCGTTT
GGTATGGCTTCATTCAGCTCCGGTTCCCAACGATCAAGGCGAGTTACATGATCCCCCATGTTGTGCAAAA
AAGCGGTTAGCTCCTTCGGTCCTCCGATCGTTGTCAGAAGTAAGTTGGCCGCAGTGTTATCACTCATGGT
TATGGCAGCACTGCATAATTCTCTTACTGTCATGCCATCCGTAAGATGCTTTTCTGTGACTGGTGAGTAC
TCAACCAAGTCATTCTGAGAATAGTGTATGCGGCGACCGAGTTGCTCTTGCCCGGCGTCAATACGGGATA
ATACCGCGCCACATAGCAGAACTTTAAAAGTGCTCATCATTGGAAAACGTTCTTCGGGGCGAAAACTCTC
AAGGATCTTACCGCTGTTGAGATCCAGTTCGATGTAACCCACTCGTGCACCCAACTGATCTTCAGCATCT
TTTACTTTCACCAGCGTTTCTGGGTGAGCAAAAACAGGAAGGCAAAATGCCGCAAAAAAGGGAATAAGGG
CGACACGGAAATGTTGAATACTCATACTCTTCCTTTTTCAATATTATTGAAGCATTTATCAGGGTTATTG
TCTCATGAGCGGATACATATTTGAATGTATTTAGAAAAATAAACAAATAGGGGTTCCGCGCACATTTCCC
CGAAAAGTGCCACCTGACGTC
