>Addgene plasmid #66442 | MRGPRX4-Tango | depositor partial sequence | sequence record 113498 | MRGPRX4
ATGGATCCTACTGTGCCTGTGTTTGGTACAAAGCTCACCCCTATTAACGGGAGAGAGGAAACTCCCTGCT
ATAATCAGACCCTCTCTTTCACCGTGCTCACATGTATCATCAGTCTGGTCGGGCTGACAGGCAACGCAGT
GGTACTTTGGTTGCTGGGGTATAGAATGCGACGCAATGCCGTGAGTATTTATATCCTTAATTTGGCAGCC
GCAGATTTTCTGTTTCTCTCCTTCCAAATCATCCGCCTGCCTCTGCGACTCATTAATATCTCTCACCTTA
TTCGGAAGATCCTCGTGTCAGTGATGACATTTCCCTATTTCACAGGTCTGAGCATGCTCTCAGCCATTAG
CACCGAACGGTGTTTGAGTGTCCTGTGGCCCATATGGTACCGATGCAGAAGACCCACTCACCTGTCCGCA
GTGGTTTGTGTGCTTCTGTGGGGCCTGTCACTGCTGTTCTCCATGCTGGAATGGCGCTTCTGTGACTTTC
TCTTCTCCGGAGCTGACTCCAGCTGGTGCGAGACCTCCGATTTTATTCCGGTCGCTTGGCTCATCTTTCT
TTGTGTAGTACTTTGTGTGTCATCCTTGGTACTGCTCGTCAGAATTCTGTGTGGGTCCAGAAAGATGCCG
CTCACACGGTTGTACGTCACAATTTTGCTCACAGTTCTGGTATTTCTTCTGTGTGGGCTTCCGTTCGGGA
TTCTCGGAGCCCTCATCTACAGGATGCACCTGAACCTGGAGGTGCTCTACTGTCACGTTTACCTGGTGTG
TATGTCTCTGTCTAGCCTCAACTCTAGCGCTAACCCAATCATCTATTTCTTTGTGGGGAGCTTCCGGCAG
CGACAGAACCGCCAAAACTTGAAACTCGTTCTTCAGCGAGCACTCCAAGATAAACCCGAAGTGGATAAAG
GGGAGGGCCAGCTGCCTGAGGAGTCCCTGGAACTGTCTGGTTCAAGACTCGGACCC
