>Addgene plasmid #66442 | MRGPRX4-Tango | addgene partial sequence | sequence record 120162 | CMV-F 5'-CGCAAATGGGCGGTAGGCGTG-3'
GCTCTCTGGCTAACTAGAGAAACCCACCTGCTTACTGGGCTTATCGAAATTAATACGACTCACTATAGGG
AGACCCAAGCTGGCTAGCGTTTAAACTTAAGCTTGGTACCGAGCTCGGATCCACTAGTCCAGTGTGGTGG
AATTCTGCAGATATCCAGCACAGTGGCGGCCGCGCCACCATGAAGACGATCATCGCCCTGAGCTACATCT
TCTGCCTGGTATTCGCCGACTACAAGGACGATGATGACGCCAGCATCGATATGGATCCTACTGTGCCTGT
GTTTGGTACAAAGCTCACCCCTATTAACGGGAGAGAGGAAACTCCCTGCTATAATCAGACCCTCTCTTTC
ACCGTGCTCACATGTATCATCAGTCTGGTCGGGCTGACAGGCAACGCAGTGGTACTTTGGTTGCTGGGGT
ATAGAATGCGACGCAATGCCGTGAGTATTTATATCCTTAATTTGGCAGCCGCAGATTTTCTGTTTCTCTC
CTTCCAAATCATCCGCCTGCCTCTGCGACTCATTAATATCTCTCACCTTATTCGGAAGATCCTCGTGTCA
GTGATGACATTTCCCTATTTCACAGGTCTGAGCATGCTCTCAGCCATTAGCACCGAACGGTGTTTGAGTG
TCCTGTGGCCCATATGGTACCGATGCAGAAGACCCACTCACCTGTCCGCAGTGGTTTGTGTGCTTCTGTG
GGGCCTGTCACTGCTGTTCTCCATGCTGGAATGGCGCTTCTGTGACTTTCTCTTCTCCGGAGCTGACTCC
AGCTGGTGCGAGACCTCCGATTTTATTCCGGTCGCTTGGCTCATCTTTCTTTGTGTAGTACTTTGTGTGT
CATCCTTGGTACTGCTCGTCAGAATTCTGTGTGGGTCCAGAAAGATGCCGCTCACACGGTTGTACGTCAC
AATTTTGCTCACAGTTC
