>Addgene plasmid #66442 | MRGPRX4-Tango | addgene partial sequence | sequence record 120164 | Tet-R 5'-GGCGAGTTTACGGGTTGTTA-3'
GCTCTAATGCGCTGTTAATCACTTTACTTTTATCTAATCTTAGCTGGAAGTACAGGTTCTCACCGGTCGA
TGAAGTGTCCTTGGCCAGGGAGGAGCTGGCGGTGGTGCAGGACTCATCTTGGGGACCCAGGCTGGGTGGG
GTGCGTCCACCGGTATCGATGGGTCCGAGTCTTGAACCAGACAGTTCCAGGGACTCCTCAGGCAGCTGGC
CCTCCCCTTTATCCACTTCGGGTTTATCTTGGAGTGCTCGCTGAAGAACGAGTTTCAAGTTTTGGCGGTT
CTGTCGCTGCCGGAAGCTCCCCACAAAGAAATAGATGATTGGGTTAGCGCTAGAGTTGAGGCTAGACAGA
GACATACACACCAGGTAAACGTGACAGTAGAGCACCTCCAGGTTCAGGTGCATCCTGTAGATGAGGGCTC
CGAGAATCCCGAACGGAAGCCCACACAGAAGAAATACCAGAACTGTGAGCAAAATTGTGACGTACAACCG
TGTGAGCGGCATCTTTCTGGACCCACACAGAATTCTGACGAGCAGTACCAAGGATGACACACAAAGTACT
ACACAAAGAAAGATGAGCCAAGCGACCGGAATAAAATCGGAGGTCTCGCACCAGCTGGAGTCAGCTCCGG
AGAAGAGAAAGTCACAGAAGCGCCATTCCAGCATGGAGAACAGCAGTGACAGGCCCCACAGAAGCACACA
AACCACTGCGGACAGGTGAGTGGGTCTTCTGCATCGGTACCATATGGGCCACAGGACACTCAAACACCGT
TCGGTGCTAATGGCTGAGAGCATGCTCAGACCTGTGAAATAGGGAAATGTCATCACTGACACGAGGATCT
TCCGAATAAGGTGAGAGATATTAATGAGTCGCAGAGGCAGGCGGATGATTTGGAAGGAGAGAAACAGAAA
ATCTGCGGCTGCCAAATTAAGGATATAAATACTCACGGCATTGCGTCGCATTCTATACCCCAGCAACCAA
AGTACCACTGCGTTGCCTGTCAGCCCGACCAGACTGATGATACATGTGAGCACGGTGAAAGAGAGGGTCT
GATTATAGC
